>Addgene plasmid #156610 | pD649-HAsp-ICAM2-Fc(DAPA)-AviTag-6xHis | depositor full sequence | sequence record 302329 | Full Sequence
TTTCAATATTATTGAAGCATTTATCAGGGTTATTGTCTCATGAGCGGATACATATTTGAATGTATTTAGA
AAAATAAACAAATAGGGGTCAGTGTTACAACCAATTAACCAATTCTGAACATTATCGCGAGCCCATTTAT
ACCTGAATATGGCTCATAACACCCCTTGCTCATGACCAAAATCCCTTAACGTGAGTTACGCGCGCGTCGT
TCCACTGAGCGTCAGACCCCGTAGAAAAGATCAAAGGATCTTCTTGAGATCCTTTTTTTCTGCGCGTAAT
CTGCTGCTTGCAAACAAAAAAACCACCGCTACCAGCGGTGGTTTGTTTGCCGGATCAAGAGCTACCAACT
CTTTTTCCGAAGGTAACTGGCTTCAGCAGAGCGCAGATACCAAATACTGTTCTTCTAGTGTAGCCGTAGT
TAGCCCACCACTTCAAGAACTCTGTAGCACCGCCTACATACCTCGCTCTGCTAATCCTGTTACCAGTGGC
TGCTGCCAGTGGCGATAAGTCGTGTCTTACCGGGTTGGACTCAAGACGATAGTTACCGGATAAGGCGCAG
CGGTCGGGCTGAACGGGGGGTTCGTGCACACAGCCCAGCTTGGAGCGAACGACCTACACCGAACTGAGAT
ACCTACAGCGTGAGCTATGAGAAAGCGCCACGCTTCCCGAAGGGAGAAAGGCGGACAGGTATCCGGTAAG
CGGCAGGGTCGGAACAGGAGAGCGCACGAGGGAGCTTCCAGGGGGAAACGCCTGGTATCTTTATAGTCCT
GTCGGGTTTCGCCACCTCTGACTTGAGCGTCGATTTTTGTGATGCTCGTCAGGGGGGCGGAGCCTATGGA
AAAACGCCAGCAACGCGGCCTTTTTACGGTTCCTGGCCTTTTGCTGGCCTTTTGCTCACATGTTCTTTCC
TGCGTTATCCCCTGATTCTGTGGATAACCGTATTACCGCCTTTGAGTGAGCTGATACCGCTCGCCGCAGC
CGAACGACCGAGCGCAGCGAGTCAGTGAGCGAGGAAGCGGAAGGCGAGAGTAGGGAACTGCCAGGCATCA
AACTAAGCAGAAGGCCCCTGACGGATGGCCTTTTTGCGTTTCTACAAACTCTTTCTGTGTTGTAAAACGA
CGGCCAGTCTTAAGCTCGGGCCCCCTGGGCGGTTCTGATAACGAGTAATCGTTAATCCGCAAATAACGTA
AAAACCCGCTTCGGCGGGTTTTTTTATGGGGGGAGTTTAGGGAAAGAGCATTTGTCAGAATATTTAAGGG
CGCCTGTCACTTTGCTTGATATATGAGAATTATTTAACCTTATAAATGAGAAAAAAGCAACGCACTTTAA
ATAAGATACGTTGCTTTTTCGATTGATGAACACCTATAATTAAACTATTCATCTATTATTTATGATTTTT
TGTATATACAATATTTCTAGTTTGTTAAAGAGAATTAAGAAAATAAATCTCGAAAATAATAAAGGGAAAA
TCAGTTTTTGATATCAAAATTATACATGTCAACGATAATACAAAATATAATACAAACTATAAGATGTTAT
CAGTATTTATTATCATTTAGAATAAATTTTGTGTCGCCCTTAATTGTGAGCGGATAACAATTACGAGCTT
CATGCACAGTGGCGTTGACTCAATATTGGCCATTAGCCATATTATTCATTGGTTATATAGCATAAATCAA
TATTGGCTATTGGCCATTGCATACGTTGTATCTATATCATAATATGTACATTTATATTGGCTCATGTCCA
ATATGACCGCCATGTTGGCATTGATTATTGACTAGTTATTAATAGTAATCAATTACGGGGTCATTAGTTC
ATAGCCCATATATGGAGTTCCGCGTTACATAACTTACGGTAAATGGCCCGCCTGGCTGACCGCCCAACGA
CCCCCGCCCATTGACGTCAATAATGACGTATGTTCCCATAGTAACGCCAATAGGGACTTTCCATTGACGT
CAATGGGTGGAGTATTTACGGTAAACTGCCCACTTGGCAGTACATCAAGTGTATCATATGCCAAGTACGC
CCCCTATTGACGTCAATGACGGTAAATGGCCCGCCTGGCATTATGCCCAGTACATGACCTTATGGGACTT
TCCTACTTGGCAGTACATCTACGTATTAGTCATCGCTATTACCATGGTGATGCGGTTTTGGCAGTACATC
AATGGGCGTGGATAGCGGTTTGACTCACGGGGATTTCCAAGTCTCCACCCCATTGACGTCAATGGGAGTT
TGTTTTGGCACCAAAATCAACGGGACTTTCCAAAATGTCGTAACAACTCCGCCCCATTGACGCAAATGGG
CGGTAGGCGTGTACGGTGGGAGGTCTATATAAGCAGAGCTCGTTTAGTGAACCGTCAGATCGCCTGGAGA
CGCCATCCACGCTGTTTTGACCTCCATAGAAGACACCGGGACCGATCCAGCCTCCGCGGCCGGGAACGGT
GCATTGGAACGCGGATTCCCCGTGCCAAGAGTGACGTAAGTACCGCCTATAGAGTCTATAGGCCCACCCC
CTTGGCTTCGTTAGAACGCGGCTACAATTAATACATAACCTTATGTATCATACACATACGATTTAGGTGA
CACTATAGAATAACATCCACTTTGCCTTTCTCTCCACAGGTGTCCACTCCCAGGTCCAACTGCACCTCGG
TTCTATCGAAAACGCGCCTGCTAGCGCCACCATGAAGACCATCATTGCCCTGAGCTACATCTTCTGCCTG
GTGTTCGCTGCGGCCGCCAAAGTGTTTGAAGTGCACGTGCGGCCTAAGAAACTGGCCGTGGAACCTAAGG
GCAGCCTGGAAGTGAATTGCAGCACCACCTGTAACCAGCCTGAAGTCGGCGGCCTGGAAACAAGCCTGGA
CAAGATTCTGCTGGACGAGCAGGCCCAGTGGAAGCACTACCTGGTGTCCAACATCAGCCACGACACCGTG
CTGCAGTGCCACTTTACCTGTAGCGGCAAGCAAGAGAGCATGAACAGCAACGTTTCCGTGTACCAGCCTC
CTCGGCAAGTGATCCTGACACTGCAGCCTACACTGGTGGCCGTGGGCAAGAGCTTCACCATCGAGTGTAG
AGTGCCCACAGTGGAACCCCTGGACTCTCTGACCCTGTTCCTGTTCAGAGGCAACGAGACACTGCACTAC
GAGACATTCGGAAAGGCTGCCCCTGCTCCTCAAGAGGCCACAGCCACCTTTAACAGCACCGCCGATAGAG
AGGACGGCCACAGAAATTTCAGCTGCCTGGCCGTGCTGGACCTGATGAGCAGAGGCGGCAATATCTTCCA
CAAGCACAGCGCCCCTAAGATGCTGGAAATCTACGAGCCCGTGTCCGACAGCCAAGGCGCGCCGGGCGGC
GACAAGACCCACACCTGCCCCCCCTGCCCAGCTCCAGAACTGCTGGGAGGGCCTTCCGTGTTCCTGTTCC
CCCCCAAGCCCAAGGACACCCTGATGATCAGCAGGACCCCCGAGGTGACCTGCGTGGTGGTGGCCGTGTC
CCACGAGGACCCAGAGGTGAAGTTCAACTGGTACGTGGACGGCGTGGAGGTGCACAACGCCAAGACCAAG
CCCAGAGAGGAGCAGTACAACAGCACCTACAGGGTGGTGTCCGTGCTGACCGTGCTGCACCAGGACTGGC
TGAACGGCAAAGAATACAAGTGCAAAGTCTCCAACAAGGCCCTGGCTGCCCCAATCGAAAAGACAATCAG
CAAGGCCAAGGGCCAGCCACGGGAGCCCCAGGTGTACACCCTGCCCCCCAGCCGGGAGGAGATGACCAAG
AACCAGGTGTCCCTGACCTGTCTGGTGAAGGGCTTCTACCCCAGCGATATCGCCGTGGAGTGGGAGAGCA
ACGGCCAGCCCGAGAACAACTACAAGACCACCCCCCCAGTGCTGGACAGCGACGGCAGCTTCTTCCTGTA
CAGCAAGCTGACCGTGGACAAGTCCAGGTGGCAGCAGGGCAACGTGTTCAGCTGCAGCGTGATGCACGAG
GCCCTGCACAACCACTACACCCAGAAGTCCCTGAGCCTGAGCCCCGGCGGCAGCGGTCTTAATGATATTT
TCGAGGCTCAGAAGATTGAGTGGCATGAACACCACCACCATCACCACTAAGGCCGGCCTGTAGTCACTGG
CACAACGCGTTACCCGGTAAGCCAATCGGGTATACACGGTCGTCATACTGCAGACAGGGTTCTTCTACTT
TGCAAGATAGTCTTGAGTAGTAAAATAAATAGATAGAGAAAATCAGCCTCGACTGTGCCTTCTAGTTGCC
AGCCATCTGTTGTTTGCCCCTCCCCCGTGCCTTCCTTGACCCTGGAAGGTGCCACTCCCACTGTCCTTTC
CTAATAAAATGAGGAAATTGCATCACAACACTCAACCCTATCTCGGTCTATTCTTTTGATTTATAAGGGA
TTTTGCCGATTTCGGCCTATTGGTTAAAAAATGAGCTGATTTAACAAAAATTTAACGCGAATTAATTCTG
TGGAATGTGTGTCAGTTAGGGTGTGGAAAGTCCCCAGGCTCCCCAGCAGGCAGAAGTATGCAAAGCATGC
ATCTCAATTAGTCAGCAACCAGGTGTGGAAAGTCCCCAGGCTCCCCAGCAGGCAGAAGTATGCAAAGCAT
GCATCTCAATTAGTCAGCAACCATAGTCCCGCCCCTAACTCCGCCCATCCCGCCCCTAACTCCGCCCAGT
TCCGCCCATTCTCCGCCCCATGGCTGACTAATTTTTTTTATTTATGCAGAGGCCGAGGCCGCCTCTGCCT
CTGAGCTATTCCAGAAGTAGTGAGGAGGCTTTTTTGGAGGCCTAGGCTTTTGCAAAAAGCTCCCGGGAGC
TTGTATATCCATTTTCGGATCTGATCAGCACGTGTTGACAATTAATCATCGGCATAGTATATCGGCATAG
TATAATACGACAAGGTGAGGAACTAAACCATGACCGAGTACAAGCCCACGGTGCGCCTCGCCACCCGCGA
CGACGTCCCCAGGGCCGTACGCACCCTCGCCGCCGCGTTCGCCGACTACCCCGCCACGCGCCACACCGTC
GATCCGGACCGCCACATCGAGCGGGTCACCGAGCTGCAAGAACTCTTCCTCACGCGCGTCGGGCTCGACA
TCGGCAAGGTGTGGGTCGCGGACGACGGCGCCGCGGTGGCGGTCTGGACCACGCCGGAGAGCGTCGAAGC
GGGGGCGGTGTTCGCCGAGATCGGCCCGCGCATGGCCGAGTTGAGCGGTTCCCGGCTGGCCGCGCAGCAA
CAGATGGAAGGCCTCCTGGCGCCGCACCGGCCCAAGGAGCCCGCGTGGTTCCTGGCCACCGTCGGCGTCT
CGCCCGACCACCAGGGCAAGGGTCTGGGCAGCGCCGTCGTGCTCCCCGGAGTGGAGGCGGCCGAGCGCGC
CGGGGTGCCCGCCTTCCTGGAGACATCCGCGCCCCGCAACCTCCCCTTCTACGAGCGGCTCGGCTTCACC
GTCACCGCCGACGTCGAGGTGCCCGAAGGACCGCGCACCTGGTGCATGACCCGCAAGCCCGGTGCCTGAC
ACGTGCTACGAGATTTCGATTCCACCGCCGCCTTCTATGAAAGGTTGGGCTTCGGAATCGTTTTCCGGGA
CGCCGGCTGGATGATCCTCCAGCGCGGGGATCTCATGCTGGAGTTCTTCGCCCACCCCAACTTGTTTATT
GCAGCTTATAATGGTTACAAATAAAGCAATAGCATCACAAATTTCACAAATAAAGCATTTTTTTCACTGC
ATTCTAGTTGTGGTTTGTCCAAACTCATCAATGTATCTTATCATGTCTGTATACCGTCGACCTCTAGCTA
GAGCTTGGCGTAATCATGGTCATTACCAATGCTTAATCAGTGAGGCACCTATCTCAGCGATCTGTCTATT
TCGTTCATCCATAGTTGCCTGACTCCCCGTCGTGTAGATAACTACGATACGGGAGGGCTTACCATCTGGC
CCCAGCGCTGCGATGATACCGCGAGAACCACGCTCACCGGCTCCGGATTTATCAGCAATAAACCAGCCAG
CCGGAAGGGCCGAGCGCAGAAGTGGTCCTGCAACTTTATCCGCCTCCATCCAGTCTATTAATTGTTGCCG
GGAAGCTAGAGTAAGTAGTTCGCCAGTTAATAGTTTGCGCAACGTTGTTGCCATCGCTACAGGCATCGTG
GTGTCACGCTCGTCGTTTGGTATGGCTTCATTCAGCTCCGGTTCCCAACGATCAAGGCGAGTTACATGAT
CCCCCATGTTGTGCAAAAAAGCGGTTAGCTCCTTCGGTCCTCCGATCGTTGTCAGAAGTAAGTTGGCCGC
AGTGTTATCACTCATGGTTATGGCAGCACTGCATAATTCTCTTACTGTCATGCCATCCGTAAGATGCTTT
TCTGTGACTGGTGAGTACTCAACCAAGTCATTCTGAGAATAGTGTATGCGGCGACCGAGTTGCTCTTGCC
CGGCGTCAATACGGGATAATACCGCGCCACATAGCAGAACTTTAAAAGTGCTCATCATTGGAAAACGTTC
TTCGGGGCGAAAACTCTCAAGGATCTTACCGCTGTTGAGATCCAGTTCGATGTAACCCACTCGTGCACCC
AACTGATCTTCAGCATCTTTTACTTTCACCAGCGTTTCTGGGTGAGCAAAAACAGGAAGGCAAAATGCCG
CAAAAAAGGGAATAAGGGCGACACGGAAATGTTGAATACTCATATTCTTCCTT
Features (pLannotate 1.2.2; 21 found; start..end, strand, type, name):
    119..143     -  CDS            KanR (fragment): aminoglycoside phosphotransferase; aph(3')-Ia; confers resistance to kanamycin
    254..842     +  rep_origin     ori: high-copy-number ColE1/pMB1/pBR322/pUC origin of replication
   1067..1084    +  terminator     rrnB T2 terminator (fragment): transcription terminator T2 from the E. coli rrnB gene
   1109..1128    -  CDS            lacZα (fragment): LacZα fragment of β-galactosidase; lacZ fragment
   1584..1600    +  protein_bind   lac operator: The lac repressor binds to the lac operator to inhibit transcription in E. coli. This inhibition can be relieved by adding lactose or isopropyl-β-D-thiogalactopyranoside (IPTG). lac repressor encoded by lacI
   1843..2146    +  enhancer       CMV enhancer: human cytomegalovirus immediate early enhancer
   2147..2350    +  promoter       CMV promoter: human cytomegalovirus (CMV) immediate early promoter
   2486..2529    +  intron         CMV intron (fragment): modified intron A from human cytomegalovirus
   2581..2599    +  promoter       SP6 promoter: promoter for bacteriophage SP6 RNA polymerase
   2603..2640    +  CDS            IgH signal sequence (fragment): signal sequence from the mouse immunoglobulin heavy chain variable region
   2749..3345    +  CDS            ICAM2 (fragment): ICAM2_HUMAN - Experimental evidence at protein level: Swiss-Prot protein existence level 1. ICAM proteins are ligands for the leukocyte adhesion protein LFA-1 (integrin alpha-L/beta-2). ICAM2 may play a role in lymphocyte recirculation by blocking LFA-1-dependent cell adhesion. It mediates adhesive interactions important for antigen-specific immune response, NK-cell mediated clearance, lymphocyte recirculation, and other cellular interactions important for immune response and surveillance. From Homo sapiens (Human).
   3280..4038    +  CDS            IGHG1 (fragment): IGHG1_HUMAN - Experimental evidence at protein level: Swiss-Prot protein existence level 1. Constant region of immunoglobulin heavy chains. Immunoglobulins, also known as antibodies, are membrane-bound or secreted glycoproteins produced by B lymphocytes. In the recognition phase of humoral immunity, the membrane-bound immunoglobulins serve as receptors which, upon binding of a specific antigen, trigger the clonal expansion and differentiation of B lymphocytes into immunoglobulins- secreting plasma cells. Secreted immunoglobulins mediate the effector phase of humoral immunity, which results in
   4253..4364    +  polyA_signal   bGH poly(A) signal: bovine growth hormone polyadenylation signal
   4365..4473    +  rep_origin     f1 ori (fragment): f1 bacteriophage origin of replication; arrow indicates direction of (+) strand synthesis
   4487..4816    +  promoter       SV40 promoter: SV40 enhancer and early promoter
   4864..4911    +  promoter       EM7 promoter: synthetic bacterial promoter&nbsp
   4930..5529    +  CDS            PuroR (fragment): puromycin N-acetyltransferase; pac from Streptomyces; confers resistance to puromycin
   5539..5664    +  CDS            ble (fragment): BLE_KLEPN - Experimental evidence at protein level: Swiss-Prot protein existence level 1. Binding protein with a strong affinity to the bleomycin family of antibiotics. Binds to CL990; an antimitotic-antibiotic compound. From Klebsiella pneumoniae.
   5659..5780    +  polyA_signal   SV40 poly(A) signal: SV40 polyadenylation signal
   5833..6693    -  CDS            AmpR: β-lactamase; bla; confers resistance to ampicillin, carbenicillin, and related antibiotics
   6696..89      -  promoter       AmpR promoter (fragment) (across the origin): bla
