[The description below was written by a language model from this plasmid's Addgene catalogue record and pLannotate feature annotations shown in this document.]
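Description:
pD649-HAsp-ICAM2-Fc(DAPA)-AviTag-6xHis is a mammalian expression plasmid built on the pD649 backbone for producing the extracellular domain of human ICAM2 (CD102) as a secreted Fc fusion protein. It is maintained in E. coli as a high-copy plasmid through a ColE1/pUC-type origin and selected with ampicillin via the bla gene. The feature table also shows an SV40 early promoter/EM7 promoter cassette driving a puromycin N-acetyltransferase coding sequence with an SV40 poly(A) signal, which could in principle support puromycin selection in mammalian cells, although the record does not state that use. Small annotated fragments of KanR, lacZα, ble and the f1 origin appear to be backbone remnants rather than functional elements.

The expression cassette uses the CMV immediate-early enhancer and promoter followed by a fragment of CMV intron A. An SP6 promoter lies just upstream of the open reading frame and could serve for in vitro transcription or as a sequencing primer site. The coding region begins with a secretion signal, named HAsp in the construct title but annotated by the software as an immunoglobulin heavy-chain signal fragment. It continues with the 597 bp ICAM2 ectodomain, cloned between preserved restriction sites, and then a human IgG1 Fc region. The Fc carries the D265A and P329A (DAPA) substitutions, which are generally used to reduce Fc effector binding. According to the catalogue, a C-terminal AviTag for site-specific biotinylation and a 6xHis tag for metal-affinity purification follow, although neither is separately annotated. A bGH polyadenylation signal terminates the transcript.

The plasmid belongs to a collection made for mapping protein–protein interactions among human immunoglobulin-superfamily cell-surface proteins. The depositor notes that some members of the collection may carry an IS4-like transposase insertion upstream of the CMV promoter; none is annotated here.
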