Addgene plasmid #156610: pD649-HAsp-ICAM2-Fc(DAPA)-AviTag-6xHis
Purpose: Mammalian expression of cell-surface protein extracellular domain fused to Fc(DAPA)-Avi-6xHis. Protein is secreted from cells.
Depositing lab: Chris Garcia. Depositing organization: Stanford University. Publication: A Human IgSF Cell-Surface Interactome Reveals a Complex Network of Protein-Protein Interactions. Wojtowicz WM, Vielmetter J, Fernandes RA, Siepe DH, Eastman CL, Chisholm GB, Cox S, Klock H, Anderson PW, Rue SM, Miller JJ, Glaser SM, Bragstad ML, Vance J, Lam AW, Lesley SA, Zinn K, Garcia KC. Cell. 2020 Aug 20;182(4):1027-1043.e17. doi: 10.1016/j.cell.2020.07.025. PubMed 32822567.
Backbone
  Vector backbone: pD649
  Backbone size w/o insert (bp): 6106
  Vector type: Mammalian Expression
Growth in bacteria
  Bacterial resistance: Ampicillin, 100 μg/mL
  Growth temperature: 37°C
  Growth strain: DH5alpha
  Copy number: High Copy
Gene/Insert
  Gene/Insert name: ICAM2
  Species: H. sapiens (human)
  Insert size (bp): 597
  Mutation: Fc region of human IgG contains D265A and P329A mutations (DAPA)
  Entrez Gene: ICAM2 (a.k.a. CD102)
  Promoter: CMV/SP6
  Tag / fusion protein: Fc(DAPA)-AviTag-6xHis (C terminal on backbone)
  Cloning method: Restriction Enzyme; 5′ cloning site GCGGCCGC (not destroyed); 3′ cloning site GGCGCGCC (not destroyed)
  Sequencing primers: 5′ ATTTAGGTGACACTATAG; 3′ CACGTACCAGTTGAACTTCACC
Resource information
  A portion of this plasmid was derived from a plasmid made by: synthesis by ThermoFisher
Terms and licenses: Academic/Nonprofit Terms; Industry Terms: Not Available to Industry
Depositor comments: Some plasmids in this collection may have an IS4-like element ISVsa5 family transposase upstream of the CMV promoter.
How to cite: pD649-HAsp-ICAM2-Fc(DAPA)-AviTag-6xHis was a gift from Chris Garcia (Addgene plasmid # 156610 ; http://n2t.net/addgene:156610 ; RRID:Addgene_156610)
