>Addgene plasmid #156610 | pD649-HAsp-ICAM2-Fc(DAPA)-AviTag-6xHis | depositor partial sequence | sequence record 302330 | insert (extracellular domain)
AAAGTGTTTGAAGTGCACGTGCGGCCTAAGAAACTGGCCGTGGAACCTAAGGGCAGCCTGGAAGTGAATT
GCAGCACCACCTGTAACCAGCCTGAAGTCGGCGGCCTGGAAACAAGCCTGGACAAGATTCTGCTGGACGA
GCAGGCCCAGTGGAAGCACTACCTGGTGTCCAACATCAGCCACGACACCGTGCTGCAGTGCCACTTTACC
TGTAGCGGCAAGCAAGAGAGCATGAACAGCAACGTTTCCGTGTACCAGCCTCCTCGGCAAGTGATCCTGA
CACTGCAGCCTACACTGGTGGCCGTGGGCAAGAGCTTCACCATCGAGTGTAGAGTGCCCACAGTGGAACC
CCTGGACTCTCTGACCCTGTTCCTGTTCAGAGGCAACGAGACACTGCACTACGAGACATTCGGAAAGGCT
GCCCCTGCTCCTCAAGAGGCCACAGCCACCTTTAACAGCACCGCCGATAGAGAGGACGGCCACAGAAATT
TCAGCTGCCTGGCCGTGCTGGACCTGATGAGCAGAGGCGGCAATATCTTCCACAAGCACAGCGCCCCTAA
GATGCTGGAAATCTACGAGCCCGTGTCCGACAGCCAA
